>Addgene plasmid #226416 | pGWB514-35S:FcFLS2-HA | addgene full sequence | sequence record 450296 | Addgene NGS Result
TTGAGATCCTTTTTTTCTGCGCGTAATCTGCTGCTTGCAAACAAAAAAACCACCGCTACCAGCGGTGGTT
TGTTTGCCGGATCAAAGCTACCAACTCTTTTTCCGAAGGTAACTGGCTTCAGCAGAGCGCAGATACCAAA
TACTGTCCTTCTAGTGTAGCCGTAGTTAGGCCACCACTTCAAGAACTCTGTAGCACCGCCTACATACCTC
GCTCTGCTAATCCTGTTACCAGTGGCTGCTGCCAGTGGCGATAAGTCGTGTCTTACCGGGTTGGACTCAA
GACGATAGTTACCGGATAAGGCGCAGCGGTCGGGCTGAACGGGGGGTTCGTGCACACAGCCCAGCTTGGA
GCGAACGACCTACACCGAACTGAGATACCTACAGCGTGAGCTATGAGAAAGCGCCACGCTTCCCGAAGGG
AGAAAGGCGGACAGGTATCCGGTAAGCGGCAGGGTCGGAACAGGAGAGCGCACGAGGGAGCTTCCAGGGG
GAAACGCCTGGTATCTTTATAGTCCTGTCGGGTTTCGCCACCTCTGACTTGAGCGTCGATTTTTGTGATG
CTCGTCAGGGGGGCGGAGCCTATGGAAAAACGCCAGCAACGCGGCCTTTTTACGGTTCCTGGCCTTTTGC
TGGCCTTTTGCTCACATGTTCTTTCCTGCGTTATCCCCTGATTCTGTGGATAACCGTATTACCGCCTTTG
AGTGAGCTGATACCGCTCGCCGCAGCCGAACGACCGAGCGCAGCGAGTCAGTGAGCGAGGAAGCGGAAGA
GCGCCTGATGCGGTATTTTCTCCTTACGCATCTGTGCGGTATTTCACACCGCATATGGTGCACTCTCAGT
ACAATCTGCTCTGATGCCGCATAGTTAAGCCAGTATACACTCCGCTATCGCTACGTGACTGGGTCATGGC
TGCGCCCCGACACCCGCCAACACCCGCTGACGCGCCCTGACGGGCTTGTCTGCTCCCGGCATCCGCTTAC
AGACAAGCTGTGACCGTCTCCGGGAGCTGCATGTGTCAGAGGTTTTCACCGTCATCACCGAAACGCGCGA
GGCAGGGTGCCTTGATGTGGGCGCCGGCGGTCGAGTGGCGACGGCGCGGCTTGTCCGCGCCCTGGTAGAT
TGCCTGGCCGTAGGCCAGCCATTTTTGAGCGGCCAGCGGCCGCGATAGGCCGACGCGAAGCGGCGGGGCG
TAGGGAGCGCAGCGACCGAAGGGTAGGCGCTTTTTGCAGCTCTTCGGCTGTGCGCTGGCCAGACAGTTAT
GCACAGGCCAGGCGGGTTTTAAGAGTTTTAATAAGTTTTAAAGAGTTTTAGGCGGAAAAATCGCCTTTTT
TCTCTTTTATATCAGTCACTTACATGTGTGACCGGTTCCCAATGTACGGCTTTGGGTTCCCAATGTACGG
GTTCCGGTTCCCAATGTACGGCTTTGGGTTCCCAATGTACGTGCTATCCACAGGAAAGAGACCTTTTCGA
CCTTTTTCCCCTGCTAGGGCAATTTGCCCTAGCATCTGCTCCGTACATTAGGAACCGGCGGATGCTTCGC
CCTCGATCAGGTTGCGGTAGCGCATGACTAGGATCGGGCCAGCCTGCCCCGCCTCCTCCTTCAAATCGTA
CTCCGGCAGGTCATTTGACCCGATCAGCTTGCGCACGGTGAAACAGAACTTCTTGAACTCTCCGGCGCTG
CCACTGCGTTCGTAGATCGTCTTGAACAACCATCTGGCTTCTGCCTTGCCTGCGGCGCGGCGTGCCAGGC
GGTAGAGAAAACGGCCGATGCCGGGATCGATCAAAAAGTAATCGGGGTGAACCGTCAGCACGTCCGGGTT
CTTGCCTTCTGTGATCTCGCGGTACATCCAATCAGCTAGCTCGATCTCGATGTACTCCGGCCGCCCGGTT
TCGCTCTTTACGATCTTGTAGCGGCTAATCAAGGCTTCACCCTCGGATACCGTCACCAGGCGGCCGTTCT
TGGCCTTCTTCGTACGCTGCATGGCAACGTGCGTGGTGTTTAACCGAATGCAGGTTTCTACCAGGTCGTC
TTTCTGCTTTCCGCCATCGGCTCGCCGGCAGAACTTGAGTACGTCCGCAACGTGTGGACGGAACACGCGG
CCGGGCTTGTCTCCCTTCCCTTCCCGGTATCGGTTCATGGATTCGGTTAGATGGGAAACCGCCATCAGTA
CCAGGTCGTAATCCCACACACTGGCCATGCCGGCCGGCCCTGCGGAAACCTCTACGTGCCCGTCTGGAAG
CTCGTAGCGGATCACCTCGCCAGCTCGTCGGTCACGCTTCGACAGACGGAAAACGGCCACGTCCATGATG
CTGCGACTATCGCGGGTGCCCACGTCATAGAGCATCGGAACGAAAAAATCTGGTTGCTCGTCGCCCTTGG
GCGGCTTCCTAATCGACGGCGCACCGGCTGCCGGCGGTTGCCGGGATTCTTTGCGGATTCGATCAGCGGC
CGCTTGCCACGATTCACCGGGGCGTGCTTCTGCCTCGATGCGTTGCCGCTGGGCGGCCTGCGCGGCCTTC
AACTTCTCCACCAGGTCATCACCCAGCGCCGCGCCGATTTGTACCGGGCCGGATGGTTTGCGACCGCTCA
CGCCGATTCCTCGGGCTTGGGGGTTCCAGTGCCATTGCAGGGCCGGCAGACAACCCAGCCGCTTACGCCT
GGCCAACCGCCCGTTCCTCCACACATGGGGCATTCCACGGCGTCGGTGCCTGGTTGTTCTTGATTTTCCA
TGCCGCCTCCTTTAGCCGCTAAAATTCATCTACTCATTTATTCATTTGCTCATTTACTCTGGTAGCTGCG
CGATGTATTCAGATAGCAGCTCGGTAATGGTCTTGCCTTGGCGTACCGCGTACATCTTCAGCTTGGTGTG
ATCCTCCGCCGGCAACTGAAAGTTGACCCGCTTCATGGCTGGCGTGTCTGCCAGGCTGGCCAACGTTGCA
GCCTTGCTGCTGCGTGCGCTCGGACGGCCGGCACTTAGCGTGTTTGTGCTTTTGCTCATTTTCTCTTTAC
CTCATTAACTCAAATGAGTTTTGATTTAATTTCAGCGGCCAGCGCCTGGACCTCGCGGGCAGCGTCGCCC
TCGGGTTCTGATTCAAGAACGGTTGTGCCGGCGGCGGCAGTGCCTGGGTAGCTCACGCGCTGCGTGATAC
GGGACTCAAGAATGGGCAGCTCGTACCCGGCCAGCGCCTCGGCAACCTCACCGCCGATGCGCGTGCCTTT
GATCGCCCGCGACACGACAAAGGCCGCTTGTAGCCTTCCATCCGTGACCTCAATGCGCTGCTTAACCAGC
TCCACCAGGTCGGCGGTGGCCCATATGTCGTAAGGGCTTGGCTGCACCGGAATCAGCACGAAGTCGGCTG
CCTTGATCGCGGACACAGCCAAGTCCGCCGCCTGGGGCGCTCCGTCGATCACTACGAAGTCGCGCCGGCC
GATGGCCTTCACGTCGCGGTCAATCGTCGGGCGGTCGATGCCGACAACGGTTAGCGGTTGATCTTCCCGC
ACGGCCGCCCAATCGCGGGCACTGCCCTGGGGATCGGAATCGACTAACAGAACATCGGCCCCGGCGAGTT
GCAGGGCGCGGGCTAGATGGGTTGCGATGGTCGTCTTGCCTGACCCGCCTTTCTGGTTAAGTACAGCGAT
AACCTTCATGCGTTCCCCTTGCGTATTTGTTTATTTACTCATCGCATCATATACGCAGCGACCGCATGAC
GCAAGCTGTTTTACTCAAATACACATCACCTTTTTAGACGGCGGCGCTCGGTTTCTTCAGCGGCCAAGCT
GGCCGGCCAGGCCGCCAGCTTGGCATCAGACAAACCGGCCAGGATTTCATGCAGCCGCACGGTTGAGACG
TGCGCGGGCGGCTCGAACACGTACCCGGCCGCGATCATCTCCGCCTCGATCTCTTCGGTAATGAAAAACG
GTTCGTCCTGGCCGTCCTGGTGCGGTTTCATGCTTGTTCCTCTTGGCGTTCATTCTCGGCGGCCGCCAGG
GCGTCGGCCTCGGTCAATGCGTCCTCACGGAAGGCACCGCGCCGCCTGGCCTCGGTGGGCGTCACTTCCT
CGCTGCGCTCAAGTGCGCGGTACAGGGTCGAGCGATGCACGCCAAGCAGTGCAGCCGCCTCTTTCACGGT
GCGGCCTTCCTGGTCGATCAGCTCGCGGGCGTGCGCGATCTGTGCCGGGGTGAGGGTAGGGCGGGGGCCA
AACTTCACGCCTCGGGCCTTGGCGGCCTCGCGCCCGCTCCGGGTGCGGTCGATGATTAGGGAACGCTCGA
ACTCGGCAATGCCGGCGAACACGGTCAACACCATGCGGCCGGCCGGCGTGGTGGTGTCGGCCCACGGCTC
TGCCAGGCTACGCAGGCCCGCGCCGGCCTCCTGGATGCGCTCGGCAATGTCCAGTAGGTCGCGGGTGCTG
CGGGCCAGGCGGTCTAGCCTGGTCACTGTCACAACGTCGCCAGGGCGTAGGTGGTCAAGCATCCTGGCCA
GCTCCGGGCGGTCGCGCCTGGTGCCGGTGATCTTCTCGGAAAACAGCTTGGTGCAGCCGGCCGCGTGCAG
TTCGGCCCGTTGGTTGGTCAAGTCCTGGTCGTCGGTGCTGACGCGGGCATAGCCCAGCAGGCCAGCGGCG
GCGCTCTTGTTCATGGCGTAATGTCTCCGGTTCTAGTCGCAAGTATTCTACTTTATGCGACTAAAACACG
CGACAAGAAAACGCCAGGAAAAGGGCAGGGCGGCAGCCTGTCGCGTAACTTAGGACTTGTGCGACATGTC
GTTTTCAGAAGACGGCTGCACTGAACGTCAGAAGCCGACTGCACTATAGCAGCGGAGGGGTTGGATCAAA
GTACTTTGATCCCGAGGGGAACCCTGTGGTTGGCATGCACATACAAATGGACGAACGGATAAACCTTTTC
ACGCCCTTTTAAATATCCGATTATTCTAATAAACGCTCTTTTCTCTTAGGTTTACCCGCCAATATATCCT
GTCAAACACTGATAGTTTAAACTGAAGGCGGGAAACGACAATCTGATCCAAGCTCAAGCTGCTCTAGCAT
TCGCCATTCAGGCTGCGCAACTGTTGGGAAGGGCGATCGGTGCGGGCCTCTTCGCTATTACGCCAGCTGG
CGAAAGGGGGATGTGCTGCAAGGCGATTAAGTTGGGTAACGCCAGGGTTTTCCCAGTCACGACGTTGTAA
AACGACGGCCAGTGCCAAGCTTGCATGCCTGCAGGTCCCCAGATTAGCCTTTTCAATTTCAGAAAGAATG
CTAACCCACAGATGGTTAGAGAGGCTTACGCAGCAGGTCTCATCAAGACGATCTACCCGAGCAATAATCT
CCAGGAAATCAAATACCTTCCCAAGAAGGTTAAAGATGCAGTCAAAAGATTCAGGACTAACTGCATCAAG
AACACAGAGAAAGATATATTTCTCAAGATCAGAAGTACTATTCCAGTATGGACGATTCAAGGCTTGCTTC
ACAAACCAAGGCAAGTAATAGAGATTGGAGTCTCTAAAAAGGTAGTTCCCACTGAATCAAAGGCCATGGA
GTCAAAGATTCAAATAGAGGACCTAACAGAACTCGCCGTAAAGACTGGCGAACAGTTCATACAGAGTCTC
TTACGACTCAATGACAAGAAGAAAATCTTCGTCAACATGGTGGAGCACGACACACTTGTCTACTCCAAAA
ATATCAAAGATACAGTCTCAGAAGACCAAAGGGCAATTGAGACTTTTCAACAAAGGGTAATATCCGGAAA
CCTCCTCGGATTCCATTGCCCAGCTATCTGTCACTTTATTGTGAAGATAGTGGAAAAGGAAGGTGGCTCC
TACAAATGCCATCATTGCGATAAAGGAAAGGCCATCGTTGAAGATGCCTCTGCCGACAGTGGTCCCAAAG
ATGGACCCCCACCCACGAGGAGCATCGTGGAAAAAGAAGACGTTCCAACCACGTCTTCAAAGCAAGTGGA
TTGATGTGATATCTCCACTGACGTAAGGGATGACGCACAATCCCACTATCCTTCGCAAGACCCTTCCTCT
ATATAAGGAAGTTCATTTCATTTGGAGAGAACACGGGGGACTCTAGAGTTATCAACAAGTTTGTACAAAA
AAGCAGGCTCCGCGGCCGCCCCCTTCACCATGGTATCTCAAAGAGTCAGTTTGATTGTACTCATAGCTTG
TTCCCTTCTAGTTACTGTTCTATCAGAAGAATCAAGCTTAGAAGTTCAACTTGAGGCCTTGAAGGCTTTC
AAGAATTCCATCACCAATGACCCAAGTGGAGCACTTGTGGATTGGACTGACAGGAATCACCACTGCAACT
GGTCTGGTATTGCTTGTGACCCTTCTTCAAATTATGTCGTTTCGATTTCTCTCATTGATAAGCAGCTCAA
AGGTGAAATTACACCATTCCTTGGAAACCTTTCAAGCCTCCAGGTTCTTGATTTAACTTCAAATACATTC
ACAGGCCACATTCCAGCTCAACTGGGACTTTGCTCCCAGCTCTCTGTGCTAACTCTTTATGAAAATTCTC
TCTCAGGTCCAATTCCACCAGAACTAGGAAACCTCAAAAATCTGCAGTCAGTAGATTTAGGTAGTAACTT
TTTGAATGGAAGCATCCCTGAAAGCATTTGCAACTGCACATCATTGTTAGCATGTTCTGTAAGTTTTAAC
AATCTAGCTGGCATTATCCCTTCAAACATAGGTAATTTAGCTAACCTTCAAATCTTTTTAGTATATAAGA
ACAATTTGGTAGGTTCTATACCTGTGTCCATTGGTAGGCTGGAATCTTTGCAAGCTTTAGACCTGAGTCA
AAACCAATTCTCTGGAGTTATACCTCCACAGATAGGAAACTTTTCGAATTTAGAGTATCTTCTCTTGTTT
GAAAATTCCTTTGTTGGGAAAATACCGTCTGAACTAGGTCGCTGTAAAAAGCTTGTTGCTCTTGAACTAT
ACACCAATCAGTTCACTGGAGGCATTCCATTTGAGATTGGAAACTTAGTTCACCTAGAAACATTGAGGTT
GTACAATAATAAGTTAAATTCTACCATTCCTGCCTCCTTATTGCAATTGAAATCATTAACCCATTTAGGA
CTTTCACAGAATGAGTTAACTGGAATAATACCCTCTGAGCTAGGATCATTGAGATCATTGGTAGTGTTGA
CCCTGCATTCAAATAAGTTCTCTGGGGAGATTCCTTCGTCATTGACGAACTTGACAAATTTAACTCAGTT
GTCTATGAGCTTCAATTTTCTCACAGGGAAGCTTCCATCAGATATTGGATTGCTTTACAATTTGAAGAAC
CTAACCATGAACGACAACCTCCTTGAGGGAACCATTCCATCTAGTATCAAGAACTGCACCCATCTTTTAG
TGGTTGGTTTAGCTAATAACAAAATCACAGGGAAAATTCCTTGGGGTTTTCAGCAGTTGCTAAATCTTAC
TTCCCTGTCTCTTTCATCCAATAAAATGTCAGATGAAATCCCTGATGACCTCTTCAATTGCTCCAATCTT
CGCATTTTAAATTTGGCTCTGAACTTTTTTAGTGGACCAATAAAGTCTGGCATTGGCAAACTTTCTAATC
TCGAGATTTTGCGAGTCCATACGAATTCATTCATAGGGCCAATCCCACCTGACATGGGCAATTTAAGTAA
ACTTATTTCTTTATCACTTGGTCAAAATAGTTTGTCAGGTCTAGTTCCATCAGAATTATCTAAGCTTTCC
CTTCTCCAAGGGCTCTACCTGAATGACAATGCTCTAGAGGGTGCAATACCTGAGAAAATTTTTGAAGTGA
AACAGCTAAGCGAAGTTGCATTGCAGAATAATAGGTTCAAGGGTCCGATTCCAGATGCAGTTTCTAAGCT
TGAGCAGCTTTCATACTTAGACCTCCATGGTAACATGCTAAACGGGTCCATTCTGAGAAGCATGGAGCAT
CTTAATAAACTTATGACCTTGGATCTCTCCCACAACCATCTTACAGGATCAATACCTTCATTGGTGATTG
CAAGTATGAAAACCATGCAGATATATTTGAACTTGTCATACAATTTCTTGGTTGGAACTATTCCAGATGA
GCTTGGGACGTTGGAAACAGTACAGGCCATTGACATCTCAAACAATAATCTTTCGGGGATCATTCCTAAA
ACACTCCGTGGCTGCAGAAATTTGTTCTCTCTTGATCTGTCAGGGAACAAACTTTCTGGTCCAATTCCAG
CTGAAGCTTTAACTCAAATGGATCTGCTTACTAGCTTGAACCTTTCAAGGAACAAGTTAGATAGTGGACT
CCCTGAAGACCTTGCAAGTCTAAAGCACCTTATCTCCCTTGACCTTTCTCAGAACCAGTTGAAGGGCATT
ATCCCGGAGAGCTTTGCCAATCTCTCCACCTTGAAACATCTCAACCTTTCTTTCAATCAACTTGAAGGTC
ATGTTCCAGAGATTGGAATATTTAGACACATTAACTCATCTAGTTTGATGGGAAACCCGGATCTGTGTGG
AACTGAATTCCTCAGATCCTGCAGCAACTTGAGTTTACATAAGCTATCCAAGAAGACCATGGTGATTCTT
GGGGTACTTGGAGCAATTTTTGTACTTCTAGTTCTAGTGTTCGTAATTATGATCCTCAAACGACGTACCA
AGTTGAGTAAATCAGAAGAGGTTGAGAATCCTGAATCAGAATATACTCCAGCATTGACCCTGAAGAGGTT
TGTACCAAACGAATTAGAACATGCTACTAGTTTTTTTAGCAAAGATAACATTATTGGTGCCAGCAATTTG
AGCACTGTGTACAAGGGTAGACTGGAAGATGGGCAGATCATAGCTGTTAAAAAGTTGAATTTGCATCAGT
TCTCTGAAGAGTCTGATAGGTGCTTTTATAGAGAGATCAACACCCTGAAACAACTGAGGCATAGGAATTT
GGTGAAGGTTCTAGGCTATGCTTGGGAGAGTGGAAAACTAAAGGCTTTAGTTTTAGAATACATGGAGAAT
GGGAACTTGGATAGCATTATACATGACCCTGCGGTGGATCAGTCAAGGTGGACATTGTCTGAGAGAATCA
AAGTTTTCATTTCCATTGCAACTGGGTTGGATTACCTGCATTCAGGTTATGATTTCCCTATCGTTCATTG
TGACATGAAGCCTTCTAACATTCTTCTGGATGAAGATTGGGAAGCCCATGTGAGTGACTTTGGAACAGCT
CGAATGCTAGGAGTTCATCTTCACGACGGAAGCAGTCTTTCTGCAACAGCAGCATTTGAAGGCACTATTG
GCTACTTGGCACCAGGTAACTTATCACCACTCCTTCTCAGTTATGAAGTTAATCCCCATTCTTATTGCTG
TCAAATTGCAAATCATCTTGTTATTGTAAATTATAAGCAGAAAAAGAGTGAAACTTTCAACAATCACAAT
CAGTTTGGGGCAACAATTCAGTCTTGCACATATAAATACCGGGTTCACATATTAAACTGAAATCCTAAGC
ATTGCATATATGTCTATAGTGCACATATAAATACCAGAGGTACATATGAAGTTACTGAATTCAAATACCA
TATGTCTGTCTTGGCCCTCAATATATTAAAAACATGTTTGTTTTCTTACCAGAGTTTGCGTACATGCCGA
AAGTCACAACTAAAGTTGACATATTCAGCTTTGGTATAATAGTCATGGAGTTTCTCACGAAACGAAGGCC
AACAGCACTAATGGAAGAGGATGGTTTGCCAATCAGTTTGCGTCAACTCGTGGAGAAAGCTCTTGTAAAT
GGAGTGAACAGTCTTCCTCGAATTCTGGACTCTATGCTGGTGTTGAATATCTCCAAGGAGCATGAGGAAG
TATTGAAAGAGTTACTTAAAATAGCATTGCTTTGCACAGAACCAAATCCTGAGGATCGACCCGACATAAA
TGAGGTGTTGTCTATCCTTTTGAAGCTAAGCAAACGCATAAAGGGTGGGCGCGCCGACCCAGCTTTCTTG
TACAAAGTGGTTGATAACAGCGGGTTAATTAACATCTTTTACCCATACGATGTTCCTGACTATGCGGGCT
ATCCCTATGACGTCCCGGACTATGCAGGATCCTATCCATATGACGTTCCAGATTACGCTGCTCAGTGCAG
CGCTTAGAGCTCGAATTTCCCCGATCGTTCAAACATTTGGCAATAAAGTTTCTTAAGATTGAATCCTGTT
GCCGGTCTTGCGATGATTATCATATAATTTCTGTTGAATTACGTTAAGCATGTAATAATTAACATGTAAT
GCATGACGTTATTTATGAGATGGGTTTTTATGATTAGAGTCCCGCAATTATACATTTAATACGCGATAGA
AAACAAAATATAGCGCGCAAACTAGGATAAATTATCGCGCGCGGTGTCATCTATGTTACTAGATCGGGAA
TTGGTTCCGGAACCAATTCGTAATCATGTCATAGCTGTTTCCTGTGTGAAATTGTTATCCGCTCACAATT
CCACACAACATACGAGCCGGAAGCATAAAGTGTAAAGCCTGGGGTGCCTAATGAGTGAGCTAACTCACAT
TAGGCTGAATTAGGCGCGCCTATTTCTATTAATTCCCGATCTAGTAACATAGATGACACCGCGCGCGATA
ATTTATCCTAGTTTGCGCGCTATATTTTGTTTTCTATCGCGTATTAAATGTATAATTGCGGGACTCTAAT
CATAAAAACCCATCTCATAAATAACGTCATGCATTACATGTTAATTATTACATGCTTAACGTAATTCAAC
AGAAATTATATGATAATCATCGCAAGACCGGCAACAGGATTCAATCTTAAGAAACTTTATTGCCAAATGT
TTGAACGATCGGGGAAATTCGGGGGATCGATCCCGCGAACTGTGGACGAGAACTGTGCCACCAAGCGTAA
GGCCGTTCTCTCGCATTTGCCTTGCTAGGCTCGCGCGAGTTGCTGGCTGAGGCGTTCTCGAAATCAGCTC
TTGTTCGGTCGGCATCTACTCTATTCCTTTGCCCTCGGACGAGTGCTGGGGCGTCGGTTTCCACTATCGG
CGAGTACTTCTACACAGCCATCGGTCCAGACGGCCGCGCTTCTGCGGGCGATTTGTGTACGCCCGACAGT
CCCGGCTCCGGATCGGACGATTGCGTCGCATCGACCCTGCGCCCAAGCTGCATCATCGAAATTGCCGTCA
ACCAAGCTCTGATAGAGTTGGTCAAGACCAATGCGGAGCATATACGCCCGGAGCCGCGGCGATCCTGCAA
GCTCCGGATGCCTCCGCTCGAAGTAGCGCGTCTGCTGCTCCATACAAGCCAACCACGGCCTCCAGAAGAA
GATGTTGGCGACCTCGTATTGGGAATCCCCGAACATCGCCTCGCTCCAGTCAATGACCGCTGTTATGCGG
CCATTGTCCGTCAGGACATTGTTGGAGCCGAAATCCGCGTGCACGAGGTGCCGGACTTCGGGGCAGTCCT
CGGCCCAAAGCATCAGCTCATCGAGAGCCTGCGCGACGGACGCACTGACGGTGTCGTCCATCACAGTTTG
CCAGTGATACACATGGGGATCAGCAATCGCGCATATGAAATCACGCCATGTAGTGTATTGACCGATTCCT
TGCGGTCCGAATGGGCCGAACCCGCTCGTCTGGCTAAGATCGGCCGCAGCGATCGCATCCATGGCCTCCG
CGACCGGCTGCAGAACAGCGGGCAGTTCGGTTTCAGGCAGGTCTTGCAACGTGACACCCTGTGCACGGCG
GGAGATGCAATAGGTCAGGCTCTCGCTGAATGCCCCAATGTCAAGCACTTCCGGAATCGGGAGCGCGGCC
GATGCAAAGTGCCGATAAACATAACGATCTTTGTAGAAACCATCGGCGCAGCTATTTACCCGCAGGACAT
ATCCACGCCCTCCTACATCGAAGCTGAAAGCACGAGATTCTTCGCCCTCCGAGAGCTGCATCAGGTCGGA
GACGCTGTCGAACTTTTCGATCAGAAACTTCTCGACAGACGTCGCGGTGAGTTCAGGCTTTTTCATATCT
TATTGCCCCCCGGGATCAGATCTGGATTGAGAGTGAATATGAGACTCTAATTGGATACCGAGGGGAATTT
ATGGAACGTCAGTGGAGCATTTTTGACAAGAAATATTTGCTAGCTGATAGTGACCTTAGGCGACTTTTGA
ACGCGCAATAATGGTTTCTGACGTATGTGCTTAGCTCATTAAACTCCAGAAACCCGCGGCTGAGTGGCTC
CTTCAACGTTGCGGTTCTGTCAGTTCCAAACGTAAAACGGCTTGTCCCGCGTCATCGGCGGGGGTCATAA
CGTGACTCCCTTAATTCTCCGCTCATGATCTTGATCCCCTGCGCCATCAGATCCTTGGCGGCAAGAAAGC
CATCCAGTTTACTTTGCAGGGCTTCCCAACCTTACCAGAGGGCGCCCCAGCTGGCAATTCCGGTTCGCTT
GCTGTCCATAAAACCGCCCAGTCTAGCTATCGCCATGTAAGCCCACTGCAAGCTACCTGCTTTCTCTTTG
CGCTTGCGTTTTCCCTTGTCCAGATAGCCCAGTAGCTGACATTCATCCGGGGTCAGCACCGTTTCTGCGG
ACTGGCTTTCTACGTGTTCCGCTTCCTTTAGCAGCCCTTGCGCCCTGAGTGCTTGCGGCAGCGTGAAGCT
GATCCGTCGAGATTAATAGAAATAAATTCAGCCTAATTCGGCGTTAATTCAGTACATTAAAAACGTCCGC
AATGTGTTATTAAGTTGTCTAAGCGTCAATTTGTTTACACCACAATATATCCTGCCACCAGCCAGCCAAC
AGCTCCCCGACCGGCAGCTCGGCACAAAATCACCACTCGATACAGGCAGCCCATCAGTCCGGGACGGCGT
CAGCGGGAGAGCCGTTGTAAGGCGGCAGACTTTGCTCATGTTACCGATGCTATTCGGAAGAACGGCAACT
AAGCTGCCGGGTTTGAAACACGGATGATCTCGCGGAGGGTAGCATGTTGATTGTAACGATGACAGAGCGT
TGCTGCCTGTGATCAATTCGGGCACGAACCCAGTGGACATAAGCCTGTTCGGTTCGTAAGCTGTAATGCA
AGTAGCGTATGCGCTCACGCAACTGGTCCAGAACCTTGACCGAACGCAGCGGTGGTAACGGCGCAGTGGC
GGTTTTCATGGCTTGTTATGACTGTTTTTTTGGGGTACAGTCTATGCCTCGGGCATCCAAGCAGCAAGCG
CGTTACGCCGTGGGTCGATGTTTGATGTTATGGAGCAGCAACGATGTTACGCAGCAGGGCAGTCGCCCTA
AAACAAAGTTAAACATCATGGGGGAAGCGGTGATCGCCGAAGTATCGACTCAACTATCAGAGGTAGTTGG
CGTCATCGAGCGCCATCTCGAACCGACGTTGCTGGCCGTACATTTGTACGGCTCCGCAGTGGATGGCGGC
CTGAAGCCACACAGTGATATTGATTTGCTGGTTACGGTGACCGTAAGGCTTGATGAAACAACGCGGCGAG
CTTTGATCAACGACCTTTTGGAAACTTCGGCTTCCCCTGGAGAGAGCGAGATTCTCCGCGCTGTAGAAGT
CACCATTGTTGTGCACGACGACATCATTCCGTGGCGTTATCCAGCTAAGCGCGAACTGCAATTTGGAGAA
TGGCAGCGCAATGACATTCTTGCAGGTATCTTCGAGCCAGCCACGATCGACATTGATCTGGCTATCTTGC
TGACAAAAGCAAGAGAACATAGCGTTGCCTTGGTAGGTCCAGCGGCGGAGGAACTCTTTGATCCGGTTCC
TGAACAGGATCTATTTGAGGCGCTAAATGAAACCTTAACGCTATGGAACTCGCCGCCCGACTGGGCTGGC
GATGAGCGAAATGTAGTGCTTACGTTGTCCCGCATTTGGTACAGCGCAGTAACCGGCAAAATCGCGCCGA
AGGATGTCGCTGCCGACTGGGCAATGGAGCGCCTGCCGGCCCAGTATCAGCCCGTCATACTTGAAGCTAG
ACAGGCTTATCTTGGACAAGAAGAAGATCGCTTGGCCTCGCGCGCAGATCAGTTGGAAGAATTTGTCCAC
TACGTGAAAGGCGAGATCACCAAGGTAGTCGGCAAATAATGTCTAGCTAGAAATTCGTTCAAGCCGACGC
CGCTTCGCGGCGCGGCTTAACTCAAGCGTTAGATGCACTAAGCACATAATTGCTCACAGCCAAACTATCA
GGTCAAGTCTGCTTTTATTATTTTTAAGCGTGCATAATAAGCCCTACACAAATTGGGAGATATATCATGC
ATGACCAAAATCCCTTAACGTGAGTTTTCGTTCCACTGAGCGTCAGACCCCGTAGAAAAGATCAAAGGAT
CTTC
Features (pLannotate 1.2.2; 29 found; start..end, strand, type, name):
      1..588     +  rep_origin     ori: high-copy-number ColE1/pMB1/pBR322/pUC origin of replication
    774..914     -  misc_feature   bom: basis of mobility region from pBR322
   1016..1055    -  CDS            rop (fragment): Rop protein, which maintains plasmids at low copy number; rop
   1258..1452    -  rep_origin     pVS1 oriV: origin of replication for the Pseudomonas plasmid pVS1 (Heeb et al., 2000)
   1518..2591    -  CDS            pVS1 RepA: replication protein from the Pseudomonas plasmid pVS1 (Heeb et al., 2000)
   3020..3649    -  CDS            pVS1 StaA: stability protein from the Pseudomonas plasmid pVS1 (Heeb et al., 2000)
   4209..4610    -  CDS            Y4CG_SINFN (fragment): Protein inferred from homology: Swiss-Prot protein existence level 3. From Sinorhizobium fredii (strain NBRC 101917 / NGR234).
   4950..4974    -  misc_feature   RB T-DNA repeat: right border repeat from nopaline C58 T-DNA
   5040..5194    -  CDS            lacZα (fragment): LacZα fragment of β-galactosidase; lacZ fragment
   5197..5217    -  misc_feature   MCS (fragment): pUC18/19 multiple cloning site
   5708..6049    +  promoter       CaMV 35S promoter: strong constitutive promoter from cauliflower mosaic virus
   6075..6099    +  protein_bind   attB1: mutant version of attB; recombination site for the Gateway® BP reaction BP Clonase™
   6126..6440    +  CDS            FLS2 (fragment): FLS2_ORYSJ - Experimental evidence at protein level: Swiss-Prot protein existence level 1. Constitutes the pattern-recognition receptor (PPR) that determines the specific perception of flagellin (flg22), a potent elicitor of the defense response to pathogen-associated molecular patterns (PAMPs). Recognizes flg22 from Pseudomonas aeruginosa and Acidovorax avenae. flg22 is a peptide derived from the bacterial flagellin N-terminus sequence (PubMed:18986259, PubMed:25617720). Does not recognize flg22 from Xanthomonas oryzae pv. oryzae (Xoo) or Xanthomonas oryzae pv. oryzicola (Xoc) (PubMed:2561772
   7977..9254    +  CDS            FLS2 (fragment): FLS2_ARATH - Experimental evidence at protein level: Swiss-Prot protein existence level 1. Constitutes the pattern-recognition receptor (PPR) that determines the specific perception of flagellin (flg22), a potent elicitor of the defense response to pathogen-associated molecular patterns (PAMPs). Flagellin-binding to the receptor is the first step to initiate the innate immune MAP kinase signaling cascade (MEKK1, MKK4/MKK5 and MPK3/MPK6), resulting in enhanced resistance against pathogens. Binding to the effector AvrPto1 or to the phosphatase hopD2 from Pseudomonas syringae blocks the downstrea
   9569..9928    +  CDS            FLS2 (fragment): FLS2_ARATH - Experimental evidence at protein level: Swiss-Prot protein existence level 1. Constitutes the pattern-recognition receptor (PPR) that determines the specific perception of flagellin (flg22), a potent elicitor of the defense response to pathogen-associated molecular patterns (PAMPs). Flagellin-binding to the receptor is the first step to initiate the innate immune MAP kinase signaling cascade (MEKK1, MKK4/MKK5 and MPK3/MPK6), resulting in enhanced resistance against pathogens. Binding to the effector AvrPto1 or to the phosphatase hopD2 from Pseudomonas syringae blocks the downstrea
   9927..9951    -  protein_bind   attB2: mutant version of attB; recombination site for the Gateway® BP reaction BP Clonase™
   9980..10069   +  CDS            3xHA: three tandem HA epitope tags
  10103..10355   +  terminator     NOS terminator: nopaline synthase terminator and poly(A) signal
  10410..10432   -  protein_bind   lac operator (fragment): The lac repressor binds to the lac operator to inhibit transcription in E. coli. This inhibition can be relieved by adding lactose or isopropyl-β-D-thiogalactopyranoside (IPTG). lac repressor encoded by lacI
  10436..10466   -  promoter       lac promoter: promoter for the E. coli lac operon
  10481..10502   -  protein_bind   CAP binding site: CAP binding activates transcription in the presence of cAMP. E. coli catabolite activator protein
  10538..10790   -  terminator     NOS terminator: nopaline synthase terminator and poly(A) signal
  10941..11966   -  CDS            HygR: aminoglycoside phosphotransferase from E. coli; aph(4)-Ia; confers resistance to hygromycin
  12018..12197   -  promoter       NOS promoter: nopaline synthase promoter
  12277..12606   -  CDS            tnpA (fragment): TN5P_ECOLX - Also known as tnp. Experimental evidence at protein level: Swiss-Prot protein existence level 1. Mediates transposition of transposon Tn5 by a 'cut and paste' mechanism. First, the monomeric transposase binds the 19 bp inverted DNA repeats flanking the transposon. Then, dimerization of the DNA- bound transposase creates a synaptic DNA complex. After nicking of the first DNA strand, excision of the transposon proceeds through a series of intermediates. The transposase then mediates the insertion of the transposon at a new site by strand transfer. The activity of the wild- type tran
  12703..12727   -  misc_feature   LB T-DNA repeat: left border repeat from nopaline C58 T-DNA
  12986..13009   +  promoter       Pc promoter (fragment): intI1 (promoter lies within the coding sequence); class 1 integron promoter
  13185..13241   +  CDS            GmR (fragment): gentamycin acetyltransferase; aacC1; confers resistance to gentamycin
  13252..14039   +  CDS            SmR (fragment): aminoglycoside adenylyltransferase (Murphy, 1985); aadA; confers resistance to spectinomycin and streptomycin
