[The description below was written by a language model from this plasmid's Addgene catalogue record and pLannotate feature annotations shown in this document.]
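Description:
pGWB514-35S:FcFLS2-HA is a Gateway-derived binary plant expression vector, about 14.3 kb, built on the pGWB514 backbone to express the FLS2 receptor of Fagus crenata (Japanese beech) in plants. The backbone outside the T-DNA carries a high-copy ColE1/pMB1-type origin with the pBR322 bom region for propagation in E. coli. It also carries the pVS1 replicon (oriV, RepA and the StaA stability protein), which allows stable maintenance in Agrobacterium. Bacterial selection is by spectinomycin through an aadA (SmR) gene. Short fragments annotated as rop, lacZα, a gentamicin resistance gene and Tn5 transposase appear to be remnants of the vector's construction rather than functional parts.

Between the nopaline-type right and left T-DNA border repeats sit two plant cassettes. In the first, the CaMV 35S promoter drives the FcFLS2 coding region (listed as roughly 4 kb), which is flanked by attB1 and attB2 sites left by Gateway recombination. The coding region is followed by a 3xHA epitope tag, recorded as a C-terminal fusion, and a NOS terminator. The annotation tool detects the insert only as several fragments with homology to rice and Arabidopsis FLS2, which is expected for an orthologue from another species. FLS2 is a pattern-recognition receptor that perceives the flagellin-derived flg22 peptide and triggers immune signalling. The second cassette, in the opposite orientation, uses the NOS promoter and NOS terminator to express hygromycin phosphotransferase for selecting transformed plant tissue.

The construct suits Agrobacterium-mediated transient or stable expression of HA-tagged FcFLS2, with the tag allowing immunodetection. It was deposited in connection with work on flagellin perception and receptor engineering.
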