Addgene plasmid #226416: pGWB514-35S:FcFLS2-HA
Purpose: Expressing Fagus crenata FLS2 protein in plants
Depositing lab: Gitta Coaker. Depositing organization: University of California, Davis. Publication: Unlocking expanded flagellin perception through rational receptor engineering. Li T, Jarquin Bolanos E, Stevens DM, Sha H, Prigozhin DM, Coaker G. Nat Plants. 2025 Aug;11(8):1628-1641. doi: 10.1038/s41477-025-02049-y. Epub 2025 Jul 28. PubMed 40721669.
Backbone
  Vector backbone: pGWB514
  Vector type: Plant Expression
  Selectable markers: Hygromycin
Growth in bacteria
  Bacterial resistance: Spectinomycin, 50 μg/mL
  Growth temperature: 37°C
  Growth strain: DH5alpha
  Copy number: High Copy
Gene/Insert
  Gene/Insert name: FcFLS2
  Species: Fagus crenata
  Insert size (bp): 4000
  Promoter: 35S
  Tag / fusion protein: HA (C terminal on insert)
  Cloning method: Gateway Cloning
Terms and licenses: Academic/Nonprofit Terms; Industry Terms: Not Available to Industry
How to cite: pGWB514-35S:FcFLS2-HA was a gift from Gitta Coaker (Addgene plasmid # 226416 ; http://n2t.net/addgene:226416 ; RRID:Addgene_226416)
